>Addgene plasmid #87084 | pcDNA 3.1(-) TRIM30D | addgene full sequence | sequence record 173198 | Addgene NGS Result
GAAGTATGCAAAGCATGCATCTCAATTAGTCAGCAACCAGGTGTGGAAAGTCCCCAGGCTCCCCAGCAGG
CAGAAGTATGCAAAGCATGCATCTCAATTAGTCAGCAACCATAGTCCCGCCCCTAACTCCGCCCATCCCG
CCCCTAACTCCGCCCAGTTCCGCCCATTCTCCGCCCCATGGCTGACTAATTTTTTTTATTTATGCAGAGG
CCGAGGCCGCCTCTGCCTCTGAGCTATTCCAGAAGTAGTGAGGAGGCTTTTTTGGAGGCCTAGGCTTTTG
CAAAAAGCTCCCGGGAGCTTGTATATCCATTTTCGGATCTGATCAAGAGACAGGATGAGGATCGTTTCGC
ATGATTGAACAAGATGGATTGCACGCAGGTTCTCCGGCCGCTTGGGTGGAGAGGCTATTCGGCTATGACT
GGGCACAACAGACAATCGGCTGCTCTGATGCCGCCGTGTTCCGGCTGTCAGCGCAGGGGCGCCCGGTTCT
TTTTGTCAAGACCGACCTGTCCGGTGCCCTGAATGAACTGCAGGACGAGGCAGCGCGGCTATCGTGGCTG
GCCACGACGGGCGTTCCTTGCGCAGCTGTGCTCGACGTTGTCACTGAAGCGGGAAGGGACTGGCTGCTAT
TGGGCGAAGTGCCGGGGCAGGATCTCCTGTCATCTCACCTTGCTCCTGCCGAGAAAGTATCCATCATGGC
TGATGCAATGCGGCGGCTGCATACGCTTGATCCGGCTACCTGCCCATTCGACCACCAAGCGAAACATCGC
ATCGAGCGAGCACGTACTCGGATGGAAGCCGGTCTTGTCGATCAGGATGATCTGGACGAAGAGCATCAGG
GGCTCGCGCCAGCCGAACTGTTCGCCAGGCTCAAGGCGCGCATGCCCGACGGCGAGGATCTCGTCGTGAC
CCATGGCGATGCCTGCTTGCCGAATATCATGGTGGAAAATGGCCGCTTTTCTGGATTCATCGACTGTGGC
CGGCTGGGTGTGGCGGACCGCTATCAGGACATAGCGTTGGCTACCCGTGATATTGCTGAAGAGCTTGGCG
GCGAATGGGCTGACCGCTTCCTCGTGCTTTACGGTATCGCCGCTCCCGATTCGCAGCGCATCGCCTTCTA
TCGCCTTCTTGACGAGTTCTTCTGAGCGGGACTCTGGGGTTCGAAATGACCGACCAAGCGACGCCCAACC
TGCCATCACGAGATTTCGATTCCACCGCCGCCTTCTATGAAAGGTTGGGCTTCGGAATCGTTTTCCGGGA
CGCCGGCTGGATGATCCTCCAGCGCGGGGATCTCATGCTGGAGTTCTTCGCCCACCCCAACTTGTTTATT
GCAGCTTATAATGGTTACAAATAAAGCAATAGCATCACAAATTTCACAAATAAAGCATTTTTTTCACTGC
ATTCTAGTTGTGGTTTGTCCAAACTCATCAATGTATCTTATCATGTCTGTATACCGTCGACCTCTAGCTA
GAGCTTGGCGTAATCATGGTCATAGCTGTTTCCTGTGTGAAATTGTTATCCGCTCACAATTCCACACAAC
ATACGAGCCGGAAGCATAAAGTGTAAAGCCTGGGGTGCCTAATGAGTGAGCTAACTCACATTAATTGCGT
TGCGCTCACTGCCCGCTTTCCAGTCGGGAAACCTGTCGTGCCAGCTGCATTAATGAATCGGCCAACGCGC
GGGGAGAGGCGGTTTGCGTATTGGGCGCTCTTCCGCTTCCTCGCTCACTGACTCGCTGCGCTCGGTCGTT
CGGCTGCGGCGAGCGGTATCAGCTCACTCAAAGGCGGTAATACGGTTATCCACAGAATCAGGGGATAACG
CAGGAAAGAACATGTGAGCAAAAGGCCAGCAAAAGGCCAGGAACCGTAAAAAGGCCGCGTTGCTGGCGTT
TTTCCATAGGCTCCGCCCCCCTGACGAGCATCACAAAAATCGACGCTCAAGTCAGAGGTGGCGAAACCCG
ACAGGACTATAAAGATACCAGGCGTTTCCCCCTGGAAGCTCCCTCGTGCGCTCTCCTGTTCCGACCCTGC
CGCTTACCGGATACCTGTCCGCCTTTCTCCCTTCGGGAAGCGTGGCGCTTTCTCATAGCTCACGCTGTAG
GTATCTCAGTTCGGTGTAGGTCGTTCGCTCCAAGCTGGGCTGTGTGCACGAACCCCCCGTTCAGCCCGAC
CGCTGCGCCTTATCCGGTAACTATCGTCTTGAGTCCAACCCGGTAAGACACGACTTATCGCCACTGGCAG
CAGCCACTGGTAACAGGATTAGCAGAGCGAGGTATGTAGGCGGTGCTACAGAGTTCTTGAAGTGGTGGCC
TAACTACGGCTACACTAGAAGAACAGTATTTGGTATCTGCGCTCTGCTGAAGCCAGTTACCTTCGGAAAA
AGAGTTGGTAGCTCTTGATCCGGCAAACAAACCACCGCTGGTAGCGGTGGTTTTTTTGTTTGCAAGCAGC
AGATTACGCGCAGAAAAAAAGGATCTCAAGAAGATCCTTTGATCTTTTCTACGGGGTCTGACGCTCAGTG
GAACGAAAACTCACGTTAAGGGATTTTGGTCATGAGATTATCAAAAAGGATCTTCACCTAGATCCTTTTA
AATTAAAAATGAAGTTTTAAATCAATCTAAAGTATATATGAGTAAACTTGGTCTGACAGTTACCAATGCT
TAATCAGTGAGGCACCTATCTCAGCGATCTGTCTATTTCGTTCATCCATAGTTGCCTGACTCCCCGTCGT
GTAGATAACTACGATACGGGAGGGCTTACCATCTGGCCCCAGTGCTGCAATGATACCGCGAGACCCACGC
TCACCGGCTCCAGATTTATCAGCAATAAACCAGCCAGCCGGAAGGGCCGAGCGCAGAAGTGGTCCTGCAA
CTTTATCCGCCTCCATCCAGTCTATTAATTGTTGCCGGGAAGCTAGAGTAAGTAGTTCGCCAGTTAATAG
TTTGCGCAACGTTGTTGCCATTGCTACAGGCATCGTGGTGTCACGCTCGTCGTTTGGTATGGCTTCATTC
AGCTCCGGTTCCCAACGATCAAGGCGAGTTACATGATCCCCCATGTTGTGCAAAAAAGCGGTTAGCTCCT
TCGGTCCTCCGATCGTTGTCAGAAGTAAGTTGGCCGCAGTGTTATCACTCATGGTTATGGCAGCACTGCA
TAATTCTCTTACTGTCATGCCATCCGTAAGATGCTTTTCTGTGACTGGTGAGTACTCAACCAAGTCATTC
TGAGAATAGTGTATGCGGCGACCGAGTTGCTCTTGCCCGGCGTCAATACGGGATAATACCGCGCCACATA
GCAGAACTTTAAAAGTGCTCATCATTGGAAAACGTTCTTCGGGGCGAAAACTCTCAAGGATCTTACCGCT
GTTGAGATCCAGTTCGATGTAACCCACTCGTGCACCCAACTGATCTTCAGCATCTTTTACTTTCACCAGC
GTTTCTGGGTGAGCAAAAACAGGAAGGCAAAATGCCGCAAAAAAGGGAATAAGGGCGACACGGAAATGTT
GAATACTCATACTCTTCCTTTTTCAATATTATTGAAGCATTTATCAGGGTTATTGTCTCATGAGCGGATA
CATATTTGAATGTATTTAGAAAAATAAACAAATAGGGGTTCCGCGCACATTTCCCCGAAAAGTGCCACCT
GACGTCGACGGATCGGGAGATCTCCCGATCCCCTATGGTGCACTCTCAGTACAATCTGCTCTGATGCCGC
ATAGTTAAGCCAGTATCTGCTCCCTGCTTGTGTGTTGGAGGTCGCTGAGTAGTGCGCGAGCAAAATTTAA
GCTACAACAAGGCAAGGCTTGACCGACAATTGCATGAAGAATCTGCTTAGGGTTAGGCGTTTTGCGCTGC
TTCGCGATGTACGGGCCAGATATACGCGTTGACATTGATTATTGACTAGTTATTAATAGTAATCAATTAC
GGGGTCATTAGTTCATAGCCCATATATGGAGTTCCGCGTTACATAACTTACGGTAAATGGCCCGCCTGGC
TGACCGCCCAACGACCCCCGCCCATTGACGTCAATAATGACGTATGTTCCCATAGTAACGCCAATAGGGA
CTTTCCATTGACGTCAATGGGTGGAGTATTTACGGTAAACTGCCCACTTGGCAGTACATCAAGTGTATCA
TATGCCAAGTACGCCCCCTATTGACGTCAATGACGGTAAATGGCCCGCCTGGCATTATGCCCAGTACATG
ACCTTATGGGACTTTCCTACTTGGCAGTACATCTACGTATTAGTCATCGCTATTACCATGGTGATGCGGT
TTTGGCAGTACATCAATGGGCGTGGATAGCGGTTTGACTCACGGGGATTTCCAAGTCTCCACCCCATTGA
CGTCAATGGGAGTTTGTTTTGGCACCAAAATCAACGGGACTTTCCAAAATGTCGTAACAACTCCGCCCCA
TTGACGCAAATGGGCGGTAGGCGTGTACGGTGGGAGGTCTATATAAGCAGAGCTCTCTGGCTAACTAGAG
AACCCACTGCTTACTGGCTTATCGAAATTAATACGACTCACTATAGGGAGACCCAAGCTGGCTAGCGCCA
CCATGGCCTCATCAGTCCTGGAGATGATAAAGGAAGAAGTGACCTGCCCAATCTGTCTGGAGCTCTTGAA
GGAATCTGTGAGTGCTGACTGTAACCACAGCTTCTGCAGAGCCTGCATCACACTGCACTATGAGTCTAAC
AGAAACCCAGAAGGGGAGGGCAACTGCCCTGTGTGCCGAGTTCCTTACCTGTTTGAGAATCTGAGGCCTA
ATCGACATGTTGCCAACATAGTAGAGAGGCTCAAGGGATTCAAGTCCATCCCAGAGGAGGAGCAGAAGGT
TAATGCCTGTGTAGAACATGGAGAGAAACTCCAGCTCTTCTGTAAGGAGGACATGATGGCCATCTGCTGG
CTTTGTAAGCAATCCCAGGAGCACAGTGGTCACCAAACAGCTCTCATTGAAGAGGTCAACCATGAATACA
AGGAGAAGCTACAGGCAGCTCTGCAGAAGCTGATGGAAAATGAGAAAAGATGTGATGAATGGCAGGATGA
CCTTCAGCAACAGAGAGCTGACTGGGAGAACCAAATACACAGTGATATAGAAGACATTCAGATAGAGTTT
AATGGACTAAGAGACCTCCTAGACTCCAAGGAGAATGAGAAGCTGCAGGAGCTGAAGAAAGAGAAGGAAG
AGGTTATGGAAAAGCTGGAAGAGTCTGAACATGAGCTAAGGGAGCAGAGGGAGTTGGTGAGAGACCTCAT
CTCATATGTTCAGCATCAGTTGGAGCTGTCAGTCATGGAAATGAAGCAGGGTGTAAATTATGTCCTGACA
AGCATTCAGACCATGACACTGAAGCAGCCCCAAATAGTTCCCCCAAAAAGAAGAAGAGGAACATCCAAAG
CTCCACATTTGAAAGGCATGCTACAGTCATTTGAAGGGCTCATGGATGTTCAGCAATACTGGGTTCATAT
GACTCTACATGCAAGGAACAATGCAGTCATTGCCATTAACAAAGAAAAAAGACAAATACAGTATAGAAGT
TACAATACGGTTCCAGTTTCTGAGATCTACCATTTGGGTGTCCTGGGATATCCAGCTCTTTCCTCAGGGA
AGCATTACTGGGAAGTAGACATATCTAGAAGTGATGCCTGGCTCCTCGGATTAAATGACGGAAAGTGTGC
TCAACCCCAACTTCACTCAAAGGAAGAAATGGGCATCAAAAAAAAATATCATTCTCATATTAAACAAAAT
GTAACGTTTCAGCCTAAATGTGGCTACTGGGTTATAGGGATGAAGAATTCATCTGTATACAATGCCTTTG
ATGAGTGTTCTATCACCCACAATTCCAGTGTCTTGGCCCTCTCTCTGCCTGATCGTCCCAGTCGTGTAGG
AGTTTTCCTGGACCAGGAAGTTTGCACTCTCTCATTTTATGATGTTTCTAACTCTGGAGCTCTCATCTAT
AGATTCTATGACCCTTCCTTCCCTGTTGAAGTCTATCCATATTTTAATCCTATGGAATGTTCAGAGCCAA
TGACAGTATGCGGACCACCATCCTAAGCGGCCGCCACTGTGCTGGATATCTGCAGAATTCCACCACACTG
GACTAGTGGATCCGAGCTCGGTACCAAGCTTAAGTTTAAACCGCTGATCAGCCTCGACTGTGCCTTCTAG
TTGCCAGCCATCTGTTGTTTGCCCCTCCCCCGTGCCTTCCTTGACCCTGGAAGGTGCCACTCCCACTGTC
CTTTCCTAATAAAATGAGGAAATTGCATCGCATTGTCTGAGTAGGTGTCATTCTATTCTGGGGGGTGGGG
TGGGGCAGGACAGCAAGGGGGAGGATTGGGAAGACAATAGCAGGCATGCTGGGGATGCGGTGGGCTCTAT
GGCTTCTGAGGCGGAAAGAACCAGCTGGGGCTCTAGGGGGTATCCCC
[124 nt withheld, positions 6418-6541]
C
[91 nt withheld, positions 6543-6633]
A
[49 nt withheld, positions 6635-6683]
CCTTTGACGTTGGAGTCCACGTTCTTT
[37 nt withheld, positions 6711-6747]
ACCCTATCTCGGTCTATTCTTTTGATTTATAAGGGATTTTGCCGATTTCGGCCTATTGGTTAAAAAATGA
GCTGATTTAACAAAAATTTAACGCGAATTAATTCTGTGGAATGTGTGTCAGTTAGGGTGTGGAAAGTCCC
CAGGCTCCCCAGCAGGCA
Features (pLannotate 1.2.2; 20 found; start..end, strand, type, name):
    351..1142    +  CDS            neo: KKA2_KLEPN - Also known as kan, nptII. Experimental evidence at protein level: Swiss-Prot protein existence level 1. Resistance to kanamycin, neomycin, paromomycin, ribostamycin, butirosin and gentamicin B. From Klebsiella pneumoniae.
   1166..1324    +  CDS            ble (fragment): BLE_KLEPN - Experimental evidence at protein level: Swiss-Prot protein existence level 1. Binding protein with a strong affinity to the bleomycin family of antibiotics. Binds to CL990; an antimitotic-antibiotic compound. From Klebsiella pneumoniae.
   1319..1440    +  polyA_signal   SV40 poly(A) signal: SV40 polyadenylation signal
   1513..1529    -  protein_bind   lac operator: The lac repressor binds to the lac operator to inhibit transcription in E. coli. This inhibition can be relieved by adding lactose or isopropyl-β-D-thiogalactopyranoside (IPTG). lac repressor encoded by lacI
   1537..1567    -  promoter       lac promoter: promoter for the E. coli lac operon
   1582..1603    -  protein_bind   CAP binding site: CAP binding activates transcription in the presence of cAMP. E. coli catabolite activator protein
   1616..1708    -  CDS            lacI (fragment): lac repressor; lacI; The lac repressor binds to the lac operator to inhibit transcription in E. coli. This inhibition can be relieved by adding lactose or isopropyl-β-D-thiogalactopyranoside (IPTG).
   1891..2479    -  rep_origin     ori: high-copy-number ColE1/pMB1/pBR322/pUC origin of replication
   2650..3510    -  CDS            AmpR: β-lactamase; bla; confers resistance to ampicillin, carbenicillin, and related antibiotics
   3511..3615    -  promoter       AmpR promoter: bla
   3674..3726    -  misc_feature   bom (fragment): basis of mobility region from pBR322
   3881..4260    +  enhancer       CMV enhancer: human cytomegalovirus immediate early enhancer
   4261..4464    +  promoter       CMV promoter: human cytomegalovirus (CMV) immediate early promoter
   4460..4493    +  LTR            5' LTR (truncated) (fragment): truncated 5' long terminal repeat (LTR) from HIV-1
   4509..4527    +  promoter       T7 promoter: promoter for bacteriophage T7 RNA polymerase
   4553..6043    +  CDS            Trim30a: TR30A_MOUSE - Also known as Rpt-1, Rpt1, Trim30. Experimental evidence at protein level: Swiss-Prot protein existence level 1. Trans-acting factor that regulates gene expression of interleukin 2 receptor alpha chain. May affect IL2R-alpha expression through cis-acting negative regulatory elements or through competition with proteins that bind to enhancer or activator sequences. Negatively regulates Toll-like receptor (TLR)-mediated activation of NFKB by promoting degradation of TAB2 and TAB3 and preventing TRAF6 autoubiquitination. Negatively regulates production of reactive oxygen species (RO
   6148..6372    +  polyA_signal   bGH poly(A) signal: bovine growth hormone polyadenylation signal
   6376..6397    +  promoter       SV40 promoter (fragment): SV40 enhancer and early promoter
   6418..6846    +  rep_origin     f1 ori (sequence partly withheld): f1 bacteriophage origin of replication; arrow indicates direction of (+) strand synthesis
   6860..284     +  promoter       SV40 promoter (across the origin): SV40 enhancer and early promoter
