[The description below was written by a language model from this plasmid's Addgene catalogue record and pLannotate feature annotations shown in this document.]
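Description:
pcDNA 3.1(-) TRIM30D is a mammalian expression plasmid built on the pcDNA3.1(-) backbone and carrying the mouse Trim30d coding sequence (also known as TRIM30-3 or Trim79), one of the murine homologues of human TRIM5. The sequenced construct is about 6.9 kb. It is maintained in E. coli as a high-copy plasmid through a ColE1/pUC-type origin and selected with ampicillin via the β-lactamase gene and its native promoter. An f1 origin is also present, allowing single-stranded DNA production. For selection in mammalian cells, an SV40 enhancer/early promoter drives a neomycin phosphotransferase gene terminated by the SV40 polyadenylation signal, which permits G418 selection of stable transfectants.

The expression cassette consists of the human cytomegalovirus immediate-early enhancer and promoter, followed by a T7 promoter that can serve for in vitro transcription or sequencing, then an open reading frame of roughly 1.5 kb and the bovine growth hormone polyadenylation signal. The automated annotation labels this open reading frame as Trim30a. This most likely reflects the close similarity among Trim30 paralogues in the reference database, since the catalogue entry identifies the insert as Trim30d. No epitope tag or reporter is annotated. Several small annotated fragments (ble, lacI, bom, a truncated HIV-1 LTR and a short SV40 promoter piece) appear to be backbone remnants or short similarity matches rather than functional elements.

The plasmid provides constitutive expression of this TRIM family member in transfected mammalian cells. The associated work examined how TRIM5 retroviral restriction activity relates to the ability to induce innate immune signaling.
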