Addgene plasmid #87084: pcDNA 3.1(-) TRIM30D
Purpose: Murine homologues of human Trim5
Depositing lab: Jeremy Luban. Depositing organization: University of Massachusetts, Worcester. Publication: TRIM5 Retroviral Restriction Activity Correlates with the Ability To Induce Innate Immune Signaling. Lascano J, Uchil PD, Mothes W, Luban J. J Virol. 2015 Oct 14;90(1):308-16. doi: 10.1128/JVI.02496-15. PubMed 26468522.
Backbone
  Vector backbone: pcDNA3.1(-)
  Backbone size w/o insert (bp): 5427
  Vector type: Mammalian Expression
Growth in bacteria
  Bacterial resistance: Ampicillin, 100 μg/mL
  Growth temperature: 37°C
  Growth strain: DH5alpha
  Copy number: High Copy
Gene/Insert
  Gene/Insert name: TRIM30D
  Species: M. musculus (mouse)
  GenBank ID: NM_199146.2
  Entrez Gene: Trim30d (a.k.a. AI451617, TRIM30-3, Trim79)
Terms and licenses: Academic/Nonprofit Terms; Industry Terms: Not Available to Industry
How to cite: pcDNA 3.1(-) TRIM30D was a gift from Jeremy Luban (Addgene plasmid # 87084 ; http://n2t.net/addgene:87084 ; RRID:Addgene_87084)
