>Addgene plasmid #87084 | pcDNA 3.1(-) TRIM30D | depositor partial sequence | sequence record 169883 | Backbone
GACGGATCGGGAGATCTCCCGATCCCCTATGGTGCACTCTCAGTACAATCTGCTCTGATGCCGCATAGTT
AAGCCAGTATCTGCTCCCTGCTTGTGTGTTGGAGGTCGCTGAGTAGTGCGCGAGCAAAATTTAAGCTACA
ACAAGGCAAGGCTTGACCGACAATTGCATGAAGAATCTGCTTAGGGTTAGGCGTTTTGCGCTGCTTCGCG
ATGTACGGGCCAGATATACGCGTTGACATTGATTATTGACTAGTTATTAATAGTAATCAATTACGGGGTC
ATTAGTTCATAGCCCATATATGGAGTTCCGCGTTACATAACTTACGGTAAATGGCCCGCCTGGCTGACCG
CCCAACGACCCCCGCCCATTGACGTCAATAATGACGTATGTTCCCATAGTAACGCCAATAGGGACTTTCC
ATTGACGTCAATGGGTGGAGTATTTACGGTAAACTGCCCACTTGGCAGTACATCAAGTGTATCATATGCC
AAGTACGCCCCCTATTGACGTCAATGACGGTAAATGGCCCGCCTGGCATTATGCCCAGTACATGACCTTA
TGGGACTTTCCTACTTGGCAGTACATCTACGTATTAGTCATCGCTATTACCATGGTGATGCGGTTTTGGC
AGTACATCAATGGGCGTGGATAGCGGTTTGACTCACGGGGATTTCCAAGTCTCCACCCCATTGACGTCAA
TGGGAGTTTGTTTTGGCACCAAAATCAACGGGACTTTCCAAAATGTCGTAACAACTCCGCCCCATTGACG
CAAATGGGCGGTAGGCGTGTACGGTGGGAGGTCTATATAAGCAGAGCTCTCTGGCTAACTAGAGAACCCA
CTGCTTACTGGCTTATCGAAATTAATACGACTCACTATAGGGAGACCCAAGCTGGCTAGCGTTTAAACGG
GCCCTCTAGACTCGAGCGGCCGCCACTGTGCTGGATATCTGCAGAATTCCACCACACTGGACTAGTGGAT
CCGAGCTCGGTACCAAGCTTAAGTTTAAACCGCTGATCAGCCTCGACTGTGCCTTCTAGTTGCCAGCCAT
CTGTTGTTTGCCCCTCCCCCGTGCCTTCCTTGACCCTGGAAGGTGCCACTCCCACTGTCCTTTCCTAATA
AAATGAGGAAATTGCATCGCATTGTCTGAGTAGGTGTCATTCTATTCTGGGGGGTGGGGTGGGGCAGGAC
AGCAAGGGGGAGGATTGGGAAGACAATAGCAGGCATGCTGGGGATGCGGTGGGCTCTATGGCTTCTGAGG
CGGAAAGAACCAGCTGGGGCTCTAGGGGGTATCCCC
[124 nt withheld, positions 1297-1420]
C
[91 nt withheld, positions 1422-1512]
A
[49 nt withheld, positions 1514-1562]
CCTTTGACGTTGGAGTCCACGTTCTTT
[37 nt withheld, positions 1590-1626]
ACCCTATCTCGGTCTATTCTTTTGATTTATAAGGGATTTTGCCGATTTCGGCCTATTGGTTAAAAAATGA
GCTGATTTAACAAAAATTTAACGCGAATTAATTCTGTGGAATGTGTGTCAGTTAGGGTGTGGAAAGTCCC
CAGGCTCCCCAGCAGGCAGAAGTATGCAAAGCATGCATCTCAATTAGTCAGCAACCAGGTGTGGAAAGTC
CCCAGGCTCCCCAGCAGGCAGAAGTATGCAAAGCATGCATCTCAATTAGTCAGCAACCATAGTCCCGCCC
CTAACTCCGCCCATCCCGCCCCTAACTCCGCCCAGTTCCGCCCATTCTCCGCCCCATGGCTGACTAATTT
TTTTTATTTATGCAGAGGCCGAGGCCGCCTCTGCCTCTGAGCTATTCCAGAAGTAGTGAGGAGGCTTTTT
TGGAGGCCTAGGCTTTTGCAAAAAGCTCCCGGGAGCTTGTATATCCATTTTCGGATCTGATCAAGAGACA
GGATGAGGATCGTTTCGCATGATTGAACAAGATGGATTGCACGCAGGTTCTCCGGCCGCTTGGGTGGAGA
GGCTATTCGGCTATGACTGGGCACAACAGACAATCGGCTGCTCTGATGCCGCCGTGTTCCGGCTGTCAGC
GCAGGGGCGCCCGGTTCTTTTTGTCAAGACCGACCTGTCCGGTGCCCTGAATGAACTGCAGGACGAGGCA
GCGCGGCTATCGTGGCTGGCCACGACGGGCGTTCCTTGCGCAGCTGTGCTCGACGTTGTCACTGAAGCGG
GAAGGGACTGGCTGCTATTGGGCGAAGTGCCGGGGCAGGATCTCCTGTCATCTCACCTTGCTCCTGCCGA
GAAAGTATCCATCATGGCTGATGCAATGCGGCGGCTGCATACGCTTGATCCGGCTACCTGCCCATTCGAC
CACCAAGCGAAACATCGCATCGAGCGAGCACGTACTCGGATGGAAGCCGGTCTTGTCGATCAGGATGATC
TGGACGAAGAGCATCAGGGGCTCGCGCCAGCCGAACTGTTCGCCAGGCTCAAGGCGCGCATGCCCGACGG
CGAGGATCTCGTCGTGACCCATGGCGATGCCTGCTTGCCGAATATCATGGTGGAAAATGGCCGCTTTTCT
GGATTCATCGACTGTGGCCGGCTGGGTGTGGCGGACCGCTATCAGGACATAGCGTTGGCTACCCGTGATA
TTGCTGAAGAGCTTGGCGGCGAATGGGCTGACCGCTTCCTCGTGCTTTACGGTATCGCCGCTCCCGATTC
GCAGCGCATCGCCTTCTATCGCCTTCTTGACGAGTTCTTCTGAGCGGGACTCTGGGGTTCGAAATGACCG
ACCAAGCGACGCCCAACCTGCCATCACGAGATTTCGATTCCACCGCCGCCTTCTATGAAAGGTTGGGCTT
CGGAATCGTTTTCCGGGACGCCGGCTGGATGATCCTCCAGCGCGGGGATCTCATGCTGGAGTTCTTCGCC
CACCCCAACTTGTTTATTGCAGCTTATAATGGTTACAAATAAAGCAATAGCATCACAAATTTCACAAATA
AAGCATTTTTTTCACTGCATTCTAGTTGTGGTTTGTCCAAACTCATCAATGTATCTTATCATGTCTGTAT
ACCGTCGACCTCTAGCTAGAGCTTGGCGTAATCATGGTCATAGCTGTTTCCTGTGTGAAATTGTTATCCG
CTCACAATTCCACACAACATACGAGCCGGAAGCATAAAGTGTAAAGCCTGGGGTGCCTAATGAGTGAGCT
AACTCACATTAATTGCGTTGCGCTCACTGCCCGCTTTCCAGTCGGGAAACCTGTCGTGCCAGCTGCATTA
ATGAATCGGCCAACGCGCGGGGAGAGGCGGTTTGCGTATTGGGCGCTCTTCCGCTTCCTCGCTCACTGAC
TCGCTGCGCTCGGTCGTTCGGCTGCGGCGAGCGGTATCAGCTCACTCAAAGGCGGTAATACGGTTATCCA
CAGAATCAGGGGATAACGCAGGAAAGAACATGTGAGCAAAAGGCCAGCAAAAGGCCAGGAACCGTAAAAA
GGCCGCGTTGCTGGCGTTTTTCCATAGGCTCCGCCCCCCTGACGAGCATCACAAAAATCGACGCTCAAGT
CAGAGGTGGCGAAACCCGACAGGACTATAAAGATACCAGGCGTTTCCCCCTGGAAGCTCCCTCGTGCGCT
CTCCTGTTCCGACCCTGCCGCTTACCGGATACCTGTCCGCCTTTCTCCCTTCGGGAAGCGTGGCGCTTTC
TCATAGCTCACGCTGTAGGTATCTCAGTTCGGTGTAGGTCGTTCGCTCCAAGCTGGGCTGTGTGCACGAA
CCCCCCGTTCAGCCCGACCGCTGCGCCTTATCCGGTAACTATCGTCTTGAGTCCAACCCGGTAAGACACG
ACTTATCGCCACTGGCAGCAGCCACTGGTAACAGGATTAGCAGAGCGAGGTATGTAGGCGGTGCTACAGA
GTTCTTGAAGTGGTGGCCTAACTACGGCTACACTAGAAGAACAGTATTTGGTATCTGCGCTCTGCTGAAG
CCAGTTACCTTCGGAAAAAGAGTTGGTAGCTCTTGATCCGGCAAACAAACCACCGCTGGTAGCGGTTTTT
TTGTTTGCAAGCAGCAGATTACGCGCAGAAAAAAAGGATCTCAAGAAGATCCTTTGATCTTTTCTACGGG
GTCTGACGCTCAGTGGAACGAAAACTCACGTTAAGGGATTTTGGTCATGAGATTATCAAAAAGGATCTTC
ACCTAGATCCTTTTAAATTAAAAATGAAGTTTTAAATCAATCTAAAGTATATATGAGTAAACTTGGTCTG
ACAGTTACCAATGCTTAATCAGTGAGGCACCTATCTCAGCGATCTGTCTATTTCGTTCATCCATAGTTGC
CTGACTCCCCGTCGTGTAGATAACTACGATACGGGAGGGCTTACCATCTGGCCCCAGTGCTGCAATGATA
CCGCGAGACCCACGCTCACCGGCTCCAGATTTATCAGCAATAAACCAGCCAGCCGGAAGGGCCGAGCGCA
GAAGTGGTCCTGCAACTTTATCCGCCTCCATCCAGTCTATTAATTGTTGCCGGGAAGCTAGAGTAAGTAG
TTCGCCAGTTAATAGTTTGCGCAACGTTGTTGCCATTGCTACAGGCATCGTGGTGTCACGCTCGTCGTTT
GGTATGGCTTCATTCAGCTCCGGTTCCCAACGATCAAGGCGAGTTACATGATCCCCCATGTTGTGCAAAA
AAGCGGTTAGCTCCTTCGGTCCTCCGATCGTTGTCAGAAGTAAGTTGGCCGCAGTGTTATCACTCATGGT
TATGGCAGCACTGCATAATTCTCTTACTGTCATGCCATCCGTAAGATGCTTTTCTGTGACTGGTGAGTAC
TCAACCAAGTCATTCTGAGAATAGTGTATGCGGCGACCGAGTTGCTCTTGCCCGGCGTCAATACGGGATA
ATACCGCGCCACATAGCAGAACTTTAAAAGTGCTCATCATTGGAAAACGTTCTTCGGGGCGAAAACTCTC
AAGGATCTTACCGCTGTTGAGATCCAGTTCGATGTAACCCACTCGTGCACCCAACTGATCTTCAGCATCT
TTTACTTTCACCAGCGTTTCTGGGTGAGCAAAAACAGGAAGGCAAAATGCCGCAAAAAAGGGAATAAGGG
CGACACGGAAATGTTGAATACTCATACTCTTCCTTTTTCAATATTATTGAAGCATTTATCAGGGTTATTG
TCTCATGAGCGGATACATATTTGAATGTATTTAGAAAAATAAACAAATAGGGGTTCCGCGCACATTTCCC
CGAAAAGTGCCACCTGACGTC
